Addgene plasmid #194164: pcDNA3.1_ZKSCAN1_Tau10-12K317M
Purpose: Insert contains intronic ZKSCAN1 Alu repeat elements flanked by tau cDNA exons 10-12 with FTLD-Tau K317M mutation. Expresses the tau circRNA 12-->10 K317M with 3X flag tag in exon 10.
Depositing lab: Stefan Stamm. Depositing organization: University of Kentucky. Publication: RNA editing of microtubule-associated protein tau circular RNAs promotes their translation and tau tangle formation. Welden JR, Margvelani G, Arizaca Maquera KA, Gudlavalleti B, Miranda Sardon SC, Campos AR, Robil N, Lee DC, Hernandez AG, Wang WX, Di J, de la Grange P, Nelson PT, Stamm S. Nucleic Acids Res. 2022 Dec 9;50(22):12979-12996. doi: 10.1093/nar/gkac1129. PubMed 36533443.
Backbone
  Vector backbone: pcDNA3.1
  Total vector size (bp): 7005
  Vector type: Mammalian Expression
Growth in bacteria
  Bacterial resistance: Ampicillin, 100 μg/mL
  Growth temperature: 37°C
  Growth strain: NEB Stable
  Copy number: Unknown
Gene/Insert
  Gene/Insert name: Microtubule-associated protein tau 10-12 WT (alt name: MAPT)
  Species: H. sapiens (human)
  Insert size (bp): 1650
  Mutation: Changed Lysine 317 to Methionine
  Entrez Gene: MAPT (a.k.a. DDPAC, FTD1, FTDP-17, MAPTL, MSTD, MTBT1, MTBT2, PPND, PPP1R103, TAU, Tau-PHF6, tau-40)
  Tag / fusion protein: 3X Flag
Terms and licenses: Academic/Nonprofit Terms; Industry Terms: Not Available to Industry
How to cite: pcDNA3.1_ZKSCAN1_Tau10-12K317M was a gift from Stefan Stamm (Addgene plasmid # 194164 ; http://n2t.net/addgene:194164 ; RRID:Addgene_194164)
