[The description below was written by a language model from this plasmid's Addgene catalogue record and pLannotate feature annotations shown in this document.]
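Description:
pcDNA3.1_ZKSCAN1_Tau10-12K317M is a 7,005 bp mammalian expression plasmid built on the pcDNA3.1 backbone and designed to produce a circular RNA from the human microtubule-associated protein tau gene (MAPT). It is propagated in E. coli through a high-copy ColE1/pUC-type origin and selected with ampicillin via the β-lactamase gene. An f1 origin is also present. For selection in mammalian cells, the backbone carries a neomycin/kanamycin phosphotransferase gene driven by the SV40 early promoter and terminated by the SV40 poly(A) signal.

The roughly 1,650 bp insert sits between the CMV immediate early enhancer/promoter (with a T7 promoter just downstream) and the bovine growth hormone polyadenylation signal. It consists of tau cDNA for exons 10 to 12, carrying the frontotemporal lobar degeneration-associated lysine 317 to methionine substitution, with a 3xFLAG epitope placed in exon 10. This segment is flanked by intronic sequence from ZKSCAN1 containing Alu repeats. The feature table shows matching fragments in opposite orientations on either side of the tau segment. The annotation software labelled them as C9orf85 hits, but they most likely correspond to these inverted repeats, and other small hits in this region (such as C14orf178, GFP11x7 and an HIV-1 LTR fragment) appear to be incidental similarity matches. Base pairing between inverted repeats in the primary transcript brings the splice sites together and promotes back-splicing of exon 12 to exon 10, yielding the tau 12→10 circRNA. The FLAG tag allows detection of any protein translated from the circle. According to the record, the construct is used to express this mutant circRNA, in the context of studies on circRNA translation, RNA editing and tau aggregation.
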