Features (pLannotate 1.2.2; 25 found; start..end, strand, type, name):
     28..80      -  misc_feature   bom (fragment): basis of mobility region from pBR322
    235..614     +  enhancer       CMV enhancer: human cytomegalovirus immediate early enhancer
    615..818     +  promoter       CMV promoter: human cytomegalovirus (CMV) immediate early promoter
    814..847     +  LTR            5' LTR (truncated) (fragment): truncated 5' long terminal repeat (LTR) from HIV-1
    863..881     +  promoter       T7 promoter: promoter for bacteriophage T7 RNA polymerase
   1034..1231    +  CDS            C9orf85 (fragment): CI085_HUMAN - Experimental evidence at protein level: Swiss-Prot protein existence level 1. From Homo sapiens (Human).
   1420..1485    +  CDS            3xFLAG: three tandem FLAG® epitope tags, followed by an enterokinase cleavage site
   1495..1698    +  CDS            MAPT (fragment): TAU_SPECI - Experimental evidence at protein level: Swiss-Prot protein existence level 1. Promotes microtubule assembly and stability, and might be involved in the establishment and maintenance of neuronal polarity. The C-terminus binds axonal microtubules while the N-terminus binds neural plasma membrane components, suggesting that tau functions as a linker protein between both. Axonal polarity is predetermined by tau localization (in the neuronal cell) in the domain of the cell body defined by the centrosome. The short isoforms allow plasticity of the cytoskeleton whereas the longer isoforms
   1909..1992    -  CDS            C14orf178 (fragment): CN178_HUMAN - Experimental evidence at transcript level: Swiss-Prot protein existence level 2. From Homo sapiens (Human).
   2088..2104    -  CDS            GFP11x7 (fragment): seven tandem copies of the 11th β-strand of superfolder GFP each GFP11 associates with GFP(1-10), consisting of the first 10 β-strands, to reconstitute fluorescent GFP (Kamiyama et al., 2016)
   2149..2343    -  CDS            C9orf85 (fragment): CI085_HUMAN - Experimental evidence at protein level: Swiss-Prot protein existence level 1. From Homo sapiens (Human).
   2602..2826    +  polyA_signal   bGH poly(A) signal: bovine growth hormone polyadenylation signal
   2830..2851    +  promoter       SV40 promoter (fragment): SV40 enhancer and early promoter
   2872..3300    +  rep_origin     f1 ori (sequence partly withheld): f1 bacteriophage origin of replication; arrow indicates direction of (+) strand synthesis
   3314..3643    +  promoter       SV40 promoter: SV40 enhancer and early promoter
   3710..4501    +  CDS            neo: KKA2_KLEPN - Also known as kan, nptII. Experimental evidence at protein level: Swiss-Prot protein existence level 1. Resistance to kanamycin, neomycin, paromomycin, ribostamycin, butirosin and gentamicin B. From Klebsiella pneumoniae.
   4525..4683    +  CDS            ble (fragment): BLE_KLEPN - Experimental evidence at protein level: Swiss-Prot protein existence level 1. Binding protein with a strong affinity to the bleomycin family of antibiotics. Binds to CL990; an antimitotic-antibiotic compound. From Klebsiella pneumoniae.
   4678..4799    +  polyA_signal   SV40 poly(A) signal: SV40 polyadenylation signal
   4872..4888    -  protein_bind   lac operator: The lac repressor binds to the lac operator to inhibit transcription in E. coli. This inhibition can be relieved by adding lactose or isopropyl-β-D-thiogalactopyranoside (IPTG). lac repressor encoded by lacI
   4896..4926    -  promoter       lac promoter: promoter for the E. coli lac operon
   4941..4962    -  protein_bind   CAP binding site: CAP binding activates transcription in the presence of cAMP. E. coli catabolite activator protein
   4975..5067    -  CDS            lacI (fragment): lac repressor; lacI; The lac repressor binds to the lac operator to inhibit transcription in E. coli. This inhibition can be relieved by adding lactose or isopropyl-β-D-thiogalactopyranoside (IPTG).
   5250..5838    -  rep_origin     ori: high-copy-number ColE1/pMB1/pBR322/pUC origin of replication
   6009..6869    -  CDS            AmpR: β-lactamase; bla; confers resistance to ampicillin, carbenicillin, and related antibiotics
   6870..6974    -  promoter       AmpR promoter: bla
>Addgene plasmid #194164 | pcDNA3.1_ZKSCAN1_Tau10-12K317M | addgene full sequence | sequence record 381805 | Addgene NGS Result
GACGGATCGGGAGATCTCCCGATCCCCTATGGTGCACTCTCAGTACAATCTGCTCTGATGCCGCATAGTT
AAGCCAGTATCTGCTCCCTGCTTGTGTGTTGGAGGTCGCTGAGTAGTGCGCGAGCAAAATTTAAGCTACA
ACAAGGCAAGGCTTGACCGACAATTGCATGAAGAATCTGCTTAGGGTTAGGCGTTTTGCGCTGCTTCGCG
ATGTACGGGCCAGATATACGCGTTGACATTGATTATTGACTAGTTATTAATAGTAATCAATTACGGGGTC
ATTAGTTCATAGCCCATATATGGAGTTCCGCGTTACATAACTTACGGTAAATGGCCCGCCTGGCTGACCG
CCCAACGACCCCCGCCCATTGACGTCAATAATGACGTATGTTCCCATAGTAACGCCAATAGGGACTTTCC
ATTGACGTCAATGGGTGGAGTATTTACGGTAAACTGCCCACTTGGCAGTACATCAAGTGTATCATATGCC
AAGTACGCCCCCTATTGACGTCAATGACGGTAAATGGCCCGCCTGGCATTATGCCCAGTACATGACCTTA
TGGGACTTTCCTACTTGGCAGTACATCTACGTATTAGTCATCGCTATTACCATGGTGATGCGGTTTTGGC
AGTACATCAATGGGCGTGGATAGCGGTTTGACTCACGGGGATTTCCAAGTCTCCACCCCATTGACGTCAA
TGGGAGTTTGTTTTGGCACCAAAATCAACGGGACTTTCCAAAATGTCGTAACAACTCCGCCCCATTGACG
CAAATGGGCGGTAGGCGTGTACGGTGGGAGGTCTATATAAGCAGAGCTCTCTGGCTAACTAGAGAACCCA
CTGCTTACTGGCTTATCGAAATTAATACGACTCACTATAGGGAGACCCAAGCTGGCTAGCGTTTAAACTT
AAGCTTGGTACCGAGCTCGGATCCACTAGTCCAGTGTGGTGGAATTCAGTGACAGTGGAGATTGTACAGT
TTTTTCCTCGATTTGTCAGGATTTTTTTTTTTTGACGGAGTTTAACTTCTTGTCTCCCAGGTAGGAAGTG
CAGTGGCGTAATCTCGGCTCACTACAACCTCCACCTCCTGGGTTCAAGCGTTTCTCCTGCCTCAGCTTTC
CGAGTAGCTGGGATTACAGGCGCCTGCCACCATGCCCTGCTGACTTTTGTATTTTTAGTAGAGACGGGGT
TTCACCATGTTGGCCAGGCTGGTCTTGAACTCCTGACCGCAGGCGATTGGCCTGCCTCGGCCTCCCAAAG
TGCTGAGATTACAGGCGTGAGCCACCACCCCCGGCCTCAGGAGCGTTCTGATAGTGCCTCGATGTGCTGC
CTCCTATAAAGTGTTAGCAGCACAGATCACTTTTTGTAAAGGTACGTACTAATGACTTTTTTTTTATACT
TCAGGTGCAGATAATTAATGACTACAAAGACCATGACGGTGATTATAAAGATCATGACATCGATTACAAG
GATGACGATGACAAGAAGAAGCTGGATCTTAGCAACGTCCAGTCCAAGTGTGGCTCAAAGGATAATATCA
AACACGTCCCGGGAGGCGGCAGTGTGCAAATAGTCTACAAACCAGTTGACCTGAGCATGGTGACCTCCAA
GTGTGGCTCATTAGGCAACATCCATCATAAACCAGGAGGTGGCCAGGTGGAAGTAAAATCTGAGAAGCTT
GACTTCAAGGACAGAGTCCAGTCGAAGATTGGGTCCCTGGACAATATCACCCACGTCCCTGGCGGAGGAA
ATAAAAAGGTAAGAAGCAAGGTTTCATTTAGGGGAAGGGAAATGATTCAGGACGAGAGTCTTTGTGCTGC
TGAGTGCCTGTGATGAAGAAGCATGTTAGTCCTGGGCAACGTAGCGAGACCCCATCTCTACAAAAAATAG
AAAAATTAGCCAGGTATAGTGGCGCACACCTGTGATTCCAGCTACGCAGGAGGCTGAGGTGGGAGGATTG
CTTGAGCCCAGGAGGTTGAGGCTGCAGTGAGCTGGAATCATGCCACTACTCCAACCTGGGCAACACAGCA
AGGACCCTGTCTCAAAAGCTACTTACAGAAAAGAATTAGGCTCGGCACGGTAGCTCACACCTGTAATCCC
AGCACTTTGGGAGGCTGAGGCGGGCAGATCACTTGAGGTCAGGAGTTTGAGACCAGCCTGGCCAACATGG
TGAAACCTTGTCTCTACTAAAAATATGAAAATTAGCCAGGCATGGTGGCACATTCCTGTAATCCCAGCTA
CTCGGGAGGCTGAGGCAGGAGAATCACTTGAACCCAGGAGGTGGAGGTTGCAGTAAGCCGAGATCGTACC
ACTGTGCTCTAGCCTTGGTGACAGAGCGAGACTGTCTTAAAAAAAAAAAAAAAAAAAGAATTAATTAAAA
ATTTAAAAAAAAATGAAAAAAAGCTGCATGCTTGTTTTTTGTTTTTAGTTATTCTACATTGTTGTCATTA
TTACCAAATATTGGGGAAAATACAACTTACAGACCAATCTCAGGAGTTAAATGTTACTACGAAGGCAAAT
GAACTATGCGTAATGAACCTGGTAGGCATTAGCGGCCGCTCGAGTCTAGAGGGCCCGTTTAAACCCGCTG
ATCAGCCTCGACTGTGCCTTCTAGTTGCCAGCCATCTGTTGTTTGCCCCTCCCCCGTGCCTTCCTTGACC
CTGGAAGGTGCCACTCCCACTGTCCTTTCCTAATAAAATGAGGAAATTGCATCGCATTGTCTGAGTAGGT
GTCATTCTATTCTGGGGGGTGGGGTGGGGCAGGACAGCAAGGGGGAGGATTGGGAAGACAATAGCAGGCA
TGCTGGGGATGCGGTGGGCTCTATGGCTTCTGAGGCGGAAAGAACCAGCTGGGGCTCTAGGGGGTATCCC
C
[124 nt withheld, positions 2872-2995]
C
[91 nt withheld, positions 2997-3087]
A
[49 nt withheld, positions 3089-3137]
CCTTTGACGTTGGAGTCCACGTTCTTT
[37 nt withheld, positions 3165-3201]
ACCCTATCTCGGTCTATTCTTTTGATTTATAAGGGATTTTGCCGATTTCGGCCTATTGGTTAAAAAATGA
GCTGATTTAACAAAAATTTAACGCGAATTAATTCTGTGGAATGTGTGTCAGTTAGGGTGTGGAAAGTCCC
CAGGCTCCCCAGCAGGCAGAAGTATGCAAAGCATGCATCTCAATTAGTCAGCAACCAGGTGTGGAAAGTC
CCCAGGCTCCCCAGCAGGCAGAAGTATGCAAAGCATGCATCTCAATTAGTCAGCAACCATAGTCCCGCCC
CTAACTCCGCCCATCCCGCCCCTAACTCCGCCCAGTTCCGCCCATTCTCCGCCCCATGGCTGACTAATTT
TTTTTATTTATGCAGAGGCCGAGGCCGCCTCTGCCTCTGAGCTATTCCAGAAGTAGTGAGGAGGCTTTTT
TGGAGGCCTAGGCTTTTGCAAAAAGCTCCCGGGAGCTTGTATATCCATTTTCGGATCTGATCAAGAGACA
GGATGAGGATCGTTTCGCATGATTGAACAAGATGGATTGCACGCAGGTTCTCCGGCCGCTTGGGTGGAGA
GGCTATTCGGCTATGACTGGGCACAACAGACAATCGGCTGCTCTGATGCCGCCGTGTTCCGGCTGTCAGC
GCAGGGGCGCCCGGTTCTTTTTGTCAAGACCGACCTGTCCGGTGCCCTGAATGAACTGCAGGACGAGGCA
GCGCGGCTATCGTGGCTGGCCACGACGGGCGTTCCTTGCGCAGCTGTGCTCGACGTTGTCACTGAAGCGG
GAAGGGACTGGCTGCTATTGGGCGAAGTGCCGGGGCAGGATCTCCTGTCATCTCACCTTGCTCCTGCCGA
GAAAGTATCCATCATGGCTGATGCAATGCGGCGGCTGCATACGCTTGATCCGGCTACCTGCCCATTCGAC
CACCAAGCGAAACATCGCATCGAGCGAGCACGTACTCGGATGGAAGCCGGTCTTGTCGATCAGGATGATC
TGGACGAAGAGCATCAGGGGCTCGCGCCAGCCGAACTGTTCGCCAGGCTCAAGGCGCGCATGCCCGACGG
CGAGGATCTCGTCGTGACCCATGGCGATGCCTGCTTGCCGAATATCATGGTGGAAAATGGCCGCTTTTCT
GGATTCATCGACTGTGGCCGGCTGGGTGTGGCGGACCGCTATCAGGACATAGCGTTGGCTACCCGTGATA
TTGCTGAAGAGCTTGGCGGCGAATGGGCTGACCGCTTCCTCGTGCTTTACGGTATCGCCGCTCCCGATTC
GCAGCGCATCGCCTTCTATCGCCTTCTTGACGAGTTCTTCTGAGCGGGACTCTGGGGTTCGAAATGACCG
ACCAAGCGACGCCCAACCTGCCATCACGAGATTTCGATTCCACCGCCGCCTTCTATGAAAGGTTGGGCTT
CGGAATCGTTTTCCGGGACGCCGGCTGGATGATCCTCCAGCGCGGGGATCTCATGCTGGAGTTCTTCGCC
CACCCCAACTTGTTTATTGCAGCTTATAATGGTTACAAATAAAGCAATAGCATCACAAATTTCACAAATA
AAGCATTTTTTTCACTGCATTCTAGTTGTGGTTTGTCCAAACTCATCAATGTATCTTATCATGTCTGTAT
ACCGTCGACCTCTAGCTAGAGCTTGGCGTAATCATGGTCATAGCTGTTTCCTGTGTGAAATTGTTATCCG
CTCACAATTCCACACAACATACGAGCCGGAAGCATAAAGTGTAAAGCCTGGGGTGCCTAATGAGTGAGCT
AACTCACATTAATTGCGTTGCGCTCACTGCCCGCTTTCCAGTCGGGAAACCTGTCGTGCCAGCTGCATTA
ATGAATCGGCCAACGCGCGGGGAGAGGCGGTTTGCGTATTGGGCGCTCTTCCGCTTCCTCGCTCACTGAC
TCGCTGCGCTCGGTCGTTCGGCTGCGGCGAGCGGTATCAGCTCACTCAAAGGCGGTAATACGGTTATCCA
CAGAATCAGGGGATAACGCAGGAAAGAACATGTGAGCAAAAGGCCAGCAAAAGGCCAGGAACCGTAAAAA
GGCCGCGTTGCTGGCGTTTTTCCATAGGCTCCGCCCCCCTGACGAGCATCACAAAAATCGACGCTCAAGT
CAGAGGTGGCGAAACCCGACAGGACTATAAAGATACCAGGCGTTTCCCCCTGGAAGCTCCCTCGTGCGCT
CTCCTGTTCCGACCCTGCCGCTTACCGGATACCTGTCCGCCTTTCTCCCTTCGGGAAGCGTGGCGCTTTC
TCATAGCTCACGCTGTAGGTATCTCAGTTCGGTGTAGGTCGTTCGCTCCAAGCTGGGCTGTGTGCACGAA
CCCCCCGTTCAGCCCGACCGCTGCGCCTTATCCGGTAACTATCGTCTTGAGTCCAACCCGGTAAGACACG
ACTTATCGCCACTGGCAGCAGCCACTGGTAACAGGATTAGCAGAGCGAGGTATGTAGGCGGTGCTACAGA
GTTCTTGAAGTGGTGGCCTAACTACGGCTACACTAGAAGAACAGTATTTGGTATCTGCGCTCTGCTGAAG
CCAGTTACCTTCGGAAAAAGAGTTGGTAGCTCTTGATCCGGCAAACAAACCACCGCTGGTAGCGGTGGTT
TTTTTGTTTGCAAGCAGCAGATTACGCGCAGAAAAAAAGGATCTCAAGAAGATCCTTTGATCTTTTCTAC
GGGGTCTGACGCTCAGTGGAACGAAAACTCACGTTAAGGGATTTTGGTCATGAGATTATCAAAAAGGATC
TTCACCTAGATCCTTTTAAATTAAAAATGAAGTTTTAAATCAATCTAAAGTATATATGAGTAAACTTGGT
CTGACAGTTACCAATGCTTAATCAGTGAGGCACCTATCTCAGCGATCTGTCTATTTCGTTCATCCATAGT
TGCCTGACTCCCCGTCGTGTAGATAACTACGATACGGGAGGGCTTACCATCTGGCCCCAGTGCTGCAATG
ATACCGCGAGACCCACGCTCACCGGCTCCAGATTTATCAGCAATAAACCAGCCAGCCGGAAGGGCCGAGC
GCAGAAGTGGTCCTGCAACTTTATCCGCCTCCATCCAGTCTATTAATTGTTGCCGGGAAGCTAGAGTAAG
TAGTTCGCCAGTTAATAGTTTGCGCAACGTTGTTGCCATTGCTACAGGCATCGTGGTGTCACGCTCGTCG
TTTGGTATGGCTTCATTCAGCTCCGGTTCCCAACGATCAAGGCGAGTTACATGATCCCCCATGTTGTGCA
AAAAAGCGGTTAGCTCCTTCGGTCCTCCGATCGTTGTCAGAAGTAAGTTGGCCGCAGTGTTATCACTCAT
GGTTATGGCAGCACTGCATAATTCTCTTACTGTCATGCCATCCGTAAGATGCTTTTCTGTGACTGGTGAG
TACTCAACCAAGTCATTCTGAGAATAGTGTATGCGGCGACCGAGTTGCTCTTGCCCGGCGTCAATACGGG
ATAATACCGCGCCACATAGCAGAACTTTAAAAGTGCTCATCATTGGAAAACGTTCTTCGGGGCGAAAACT
CTCAAGGATCTTACCGCTGTTGAGATCCAGTTCGATGTAACCCACTCGTGCACCCAACTGATCTTCAGCA
TCTTTTACTTTCACCAGCGTTTCTGGGTGAGCAAAAACAGGAAGGCAAAATGCCGCAAAAAAGGGAATAA
GGGCGACACGGAAATGTTGAATACTCATACTCTTCCTTTTTCAATATTATTGAAGCATTTATCAGGGTTA
TTGTCTCATGAGCGGATACATATTTGAATGTATTTAGAAAAATAAACAAATAGGGGTTCCGCGCACATTT
CCCCGAAAAGTGCCACCTGACGTC
