>Addgene plasmid #194164 | pcDNA3.1_ZKSCAN1_Tau10-12K317M | depositor partial sequence | sequence record 376877 | insert
GAATTCAGTGACAGTGGAGATTGTACAGTTTTTTCCTCGATTTGTCAGGATTTTTTTTTTTTGACGGAGT
TTAACTTCTTGTCTCCCAGGTAGGAAGTGCAGTGGCGTAATCTCGGCTCACTACAACCTCCACCTCCTGG
GTTCAAGCGTTTCTCCTGCCTCAGCTTTCCGAGTAGCTGGGATTACAGGCGCCTGCCACCATGCCCTGCT
GACTTTTGTATTTTTAGTAGAGACGGGGTTTCACCATGTTGGCCAGGCTGGTCTTGAACTCCTGACCGCA
GGCGATTGGCCTGCCTCGGCCTCCCAAAGTGCTGAGATTACAGGCGTGAGCCACCACCCCCGGCCTCAGG
AGCGTTCTGATAGTGCCTCGATGTGCTGCCTCCTATAAAGTGTTAGCAGCACAGATCACTTTTTGTAAAG
GTACGTACTAATGACTTTTTTTTTATACTTCAGGTGCAGATAATTAATGACTACAAAGACCATGACGGTG
ATTATAAAGATCATGACATCGATTACAAGGATGACGATGACAAGAAGAAGCTGGATCTTAGCAACGTCCA
GTCCAAGTGTGGCTCAAAGGATAATATCAAACACGTCCCGGGAGGCGGCAGTGTGCAAATAGTCTACAAA
CCAGTTGACCTGAGCATGGTGACCTCCAAGTGTGGCTCATTAGGCAACATCCATCATAAACCAGGAGGTG
GCCAGGTGGAAGTAAAATCTGAGAAGCTTGACTTCAAGGACAGAGTCCAGTCGAAGATTGGGTCCCTGGA
CAATATCACCCACGTCCCTGGCGGAGGAAATAAAAAGGTAAGAAGCAAGGTTTCATTTAGGGGAAGGGAA
ATGATTCAGGACGAGAGTCTTTGTGCTGCTGAGTGCCTGTGATGAAGAAGCATGTTAGTCCTGGGCAACG
TAGCGAGACCCCATCTCTACAAAAAATAGAAAAATTAGCCAGGTATAGTGGCGCACACCTGTGATTCCAG
CTACGCAGGAGGCTGAGGTGGGAGGATTGCTTGAGCCCAGGAGGTTGAGGCTGCAGTGAGCTGTAATCAT
GCCACTACTCCAACCTGGGCAACACAGCAAGGACCCTGTCTCAAAAGCTACTTACAGAAAAGAATTAGGC
TCGGCACGGTAGCTCACACCTGTAATCCCAGCACTTTGGGAGGCTGAGGCGGGCAGATCACTTGAGGTCA
GGAGTTTGAGACCAGCCTGGCCAACATGGTGAAACCTTGTCTCTACTAAAAATATGAAAATTAGCCAGGC
ATGGTGGCACATTCCTGTAATCCCAGCTACTCGGGAGGCTGAGGCAGGAGAATCACTTGAACCCAGGAGG
TGGAGGTTGCAGTAAGCCGAGATCGTACCACTGTGCTCTAGCCTTGGTGACAGAGCGAGACTGTCTTAAA
AAAAAAAAAAAAAAAAAAAGAATTAATTAAAAATTTAAAAAAAAATGAAAAAAAGCTGCATGCTTGTTTT
TTGTTTTTAGTTATTCTACATTGTTGTCATTATTACCAAATATTGGGGAAAATACAACTTACAGACCAAT
CTCAGGAGTTAAATGTTACTACGAAGGCAAATGAACTATGCGTAATGAACCTGGTAGGCATTAGCGGCCG
CTCGAGTCTAGAGGGCCCGTTTAAACCCGCTGATCAGCCT
